>Addgene plasmid #100835 | pAAV.CAG.Flex.GCaMP6f.WPRE.SV40 | depositor full sequence | sequence record 189728 | pAAV.CAG.Flex.GCaMP6f.WPRE.SV40 sequence 6379 bps
CTGCGCGCTCGCTCGCTCACTGAGGCCGCCCGGGCAAAGCCCGGGCGTCGGGCGACCTTTGGTCGCCCGG
CCTCAGTGAGCGAGCGAGCGCGCAGAGAGGGAGTGGCCAACTCCATCACTAGGGGTTCCTTGTAGTTAAT
GATTAACCCGCCATGCTACTTATCTACGTAGCCATGCTCTAGGAAGAGTACCATTGACGTCAATAATGAC
GTATGTTCCCATAGTAACGCCAATAGGGACTTTCCATTGACGTCAATGGGTGGAGTATTTACGGTAAACT
GCCCACTTGGCAGTACATCAAGTGTATCATATGCCAAGTACGCCCCCTATTGACGTCAATGACGGTAAAT
GGCCCGCCTGGCATTATGCCCAGTACATGACCTTATGGGACTTTCCTACTTGGCAGTACATCTACGTATT
AGTCATCGCTATTACCATGGTCGAGGTGAGCCCCACGTTCTGCTTCACTCTCCCCATCTCCCCCCCCTCC
CCACCCCCAATTTTGTATTTATTTATTTTTTAATTATTTTGTGCAGCGATGGGGGCGGGGGGGGGGGGGG
GGCGCGCGCCAGGCGGGGCGGGGCGGGGCGAGGGGCGGGGCGGGGCGAGGCGGAGAGGTGCGGCGGCAGC
CAATCAGAGCGGCGCGCTCCGAAAGTTTCCTTTTATGGCGAGGCGGCGGCGGCGGCGGCCCTATAAAAAG
CGAAGCGCGCGGCGGGCGGGAGTCGCTGCGCGCTGCCTTCGCCCCGTGCCCCGCTCCGCCGCCGCCTCGC
GCCGCCCGCCCCGGCTCTGACTGACCGCGTTACTCCCACAGGTGAGCGGGCGGGACGGCCCTTCTCCTCC
GGGCTGTAATTAGCGCTTGGTTTAATGACGGCTTGTTTCTTTTCTGTGGCTGCGTGAAAGCCTTGAGGGG
CTCCGGGAGGGCCCTTTGTGCGGGGGGAGCGGCTCGGGGCTGTCCGCGGGGGGACGGCTGCCTTCGGGGG
GGACGGGGCAGGGCGGGGTTCGGCTTCTGGCGTGTGACCGGCGGCTCTAGAGCCTCTGCTAACCATGTTC
ATGCCTTCTTCTTTTTCCTACAGCTCCTGGGCAACGTGCTGGTTATTGTGCTGTCTCATCATTTTGGCAA
AGAATTGGATCCCCATAACTTCGTATAAAGTATCCTATACGAAGTTATATCAAAATAGGAAGACCAATGC
TTCACCATCGACCCGAATTGCCAAGCATCACCATCGACCCATAACTTCGTATAATGTATGCTATACGAAG
TTATACTAGAGCTTTCACTTCGCTGTCATCATTTGTACAAACTCTTCGTAGTTTACCTGACCATCCCCAT
CGATGTCTGCTTCCCTGATCATTTCATCAACCTCTTCATCTGTTAACTTCTCTCCAAGGTTTGTCATCAC
GTGGCGAAGCTCTGCTGCACTGATGTAGCCATTGCCATCCTTATCAAACACACCGAACGCTTCTCTAATT
TCTTCTTCCGTGTCCCTGTATTTCATTTTTCTTGCCATCATTGTCAGGAACTCAGGGAAGTCGATTGTGC
CGTCACCGTCGGCATCTACTTCATTGATCATGTCCTGCAGCTCTGCTTCTGTGGGGTTCTGCCCCAGAGA
CCGCATCACCGTCCCCAGCTCCTTGGTTGTTATTGTCCCATCCCCGTCCTTGTCAAATAGGGAGAATTCC
TCTTTAAATTCTGCGATCTGCTCTTCAGTCAGTTGGTCCGGCAGGTTGTACTCCAGCTTGTGCCCCAGGA
TGTTGCCGTCCTCCTTGAAGTCGATGCCCTTCAGCTCGATGCGGTTCACCAGGGTGTCGCCCTCGAACTT
CACCTCGGCGCGGGTCTTGTAGTTGCCGTCGTCCTTGAAGAAGATGGTGCGCTCCTGGATGTAGCCTTCG
GGCATGGCGGACTTGAAGAAGTCGTGCTGCTTCATGTGGTCGGGGTAGCGGCTGAAGCACTGCACGCCGT
AGGTCAGGGTGGTCACGAGGGTGGGCCAGGGCACGGGCAGCTTGCCGGTGGTGCAGATGAACTTCAGGGT
CAGCTTGCCGTAGGTGGCATCGCCCTCACCCTCGCCGGACACGCTGAACTTGTGGCCGTTTACGTCGCCG
TCCAGCTCGACCAGGATGGGCACCACCCCGGTGAACAGCTCCTCGCCCTTGCTCACCATGCTCCCTCCGG
TACCGCCCTTGTACAGCTCGTCCATGCCGAGAGTGATCCCGGCGGCGGTCACGAACTCCAGCAGGACCAT
GTGATCGCGCTTCTCGTTGGGGTCTTTCGAAAGTTTGGACTGCACGCTCAGGTAGTGGTTGTCGGGCAGC
AGCACGGGGCCGTCGCCGATGGGGGTGTTCTGCTGGTAGTGGTAGGCGAGCTGCACGCCGCCGTCCTCGA
TGTTGTGGCGGATCTTGAAGTTCGCCTTGATGCCGTTCTTCTGCTTGTCGGCCTTGATATAGACGTTCTC
GAGTGAGCTCAGCCGACCTATAGCTCTGACTGCGTGACCTGTCTTATTCCACTTACGACGTGATGAGTCG
ACCATGGTGGCGAGATCCTTATCGTCATCGTCGTACAGATCCCGACCCATTTGCTGTCCACCAGTCATGC
TAGCCATACCATGATGATGATGATGATGAGAACCCATGGTGGCGGATCCTAGTATAACTTCGTATAGGAT
ACTTTATACGAAGTTATCATTGGGATTCTTCCTATTTTGATCCAAGCATCACCATCGACCCTCTAGTCCA
GATCTCACCATCGACCCATAACTTCGTATAGCATACATTATACGAAGTTATGTCCCTCGAAGAGGTTCGA
ATTCGATATCAAGCTTATCGATAATCAACCTCTGGATTACAAAATTTGTGAAAGATTGACTGGTATTCTT
AACTATGTTGCTCCTTTTACGCTATGTGGATACGCTGCTTTAATGCCTTTGTATCATGCTATTGCTTCCC
GTATGGCTTTCATTTTCTCCTCCTTGTATAAATCCTGGTTGCTGTCTCTTTATGAGGAGTTGTGGCCCGT
TGTCAGGCAACGTGGCGTGGTGTGCACTGTGTTTGCTGACGCAACCCCCACTGGTTGGGGCATTGCCACC
ACCTGTCAGCTCCTTTCCGGGACTTTCGCTTTCCCCCTCCCTATTGCCACGGCGGAACTCATCGCCGCCT
GCCTTGCCCGCTGCTGGACAGGGGCTCGGCTGTTGGGCACTGACAATTCCGTGGTGTTGTCGGGGAAATC
ATCGTCCTTTCCTTGGCTGCTCGCCTGTGTTGCCACCTGGATTCTGCGCGGGACGTCCTTCTGCTACGTC
CCTTCGGCCCTCAATCCAGCGGACCTTCCTTCCCGCGGCCTGCTGCCGGCTCTGCGGCCTCTTCCGCGTC
TTCGCCTTCGCCCTCAGACGAGTCGGATCTCCCTTTGGGCCGCCTCCCCGCATCGATACCGTCGACCCGG
GCGGCCGCTTCGAGCAGACATGATAAGATACATTGATGAGTTTGGACAAACCACAACTAGAATGCAGTGA
AAAAAATGCTTTATTTGTGAAATTTGTGATGCTATTGCTTTATTTGTAACCATTATAAGCTGCAATAAAC
AAGTTAACAACAACAATTGCATTCATTTTATGTTTCAGGTTCAGGGGGAGATGTGGGAGGTTTTTTAAAG
CAAGTAAAACCTCTACAAATGTGGTAAAATCGATAAGGATCTTCCTAGAGCATGGCTACGTAGATAAGTA
GCATGGCGGGTTAATCATTAACTACAAGGAACCCCTAGTGATGGAGTTGGCCACTCCCTCTCTGCGCGCT
CGCTCGCTCACTGAGGCCGGGCGACCAAAGGTCGCCCGACGCCCGGGCTTTGCCCGGGCGGCCTCAGTGA
GCGAGCGAGCGCGCAGCTGCATTAATGAATCGGCCAACGCGCGGGGAGAGGCGGTTTGCGTATTGGGCGC
TCTTCCGCTTCCTCGCTCACTGACTCGCTGCGCTCGGTCGTTCGGCTGCGGCGAGCGGTATCAGCTCACT
CAAAGGCGGTAATACGGTTATCCACAGAATCAGGGGATAACGCAGGAAAGAACATGTGAGCAAAAGGCCA
GCAAAAGGCCAGGAACCGTAAAAAGGCCGCGTTGCTGGCGTTTTTCCATAGGCTCCGCCCCCCTGACGAG
CATCACAAAAATCGACGCTCAAGTCAGAGGTGGCGAAACCCGACAGGACTATAAAGATACCAGGCGTTTC
CCCCTGGAAGCTCCCTCGTGCGCTCTCCTGTTCCGACCCTGCCGCTTACCGGATACCTGTCCGCCTTTCT
CCCTTCGGGAAGCGTGGCGCTTTCTCATAGCTCACGCTGTAGGTATCTCAGTTCGGTGTAGGTCGTTCGC
TCCAAGCTGGGCTGTGTGCACGAACCCCCCGTTCAGCCCGACCGCTGCGCCTTATCCGGTAACTATCGTC
TTGAGTCCAACCCGGTAAGACACGACTTATCGCCACTGGCAGCAGCCACTGGTAACAGGATTAGCAGAGC
GAGGTATGTAGGCGGTGCTACAGAGTTCTTGAAGTGGTGGCCTAACTACGGCTACACTAGAAGAACAGTA
TTTGGTATCTGCGCTCTGCTGAAGCCAGTTACCTTCGGAAAAAGAGTTGGTAGCTCTTGATCCGGCAAAC
AAACCACCGCTGGTAGCGGTGGTTTTTTTGTTTGCAAGCAGCAGATTACGCGCAGAAAAAAAGGATCTCA
AGAAGATCCTTTGATCTTTTCTACGGGGTCTGACGCTCAGTGGAACGAAAACTCACGTTAAGGGATTTTG
GTCATGAGATTATCAAAAAGGATCTTCACCTAGATCCTTTTAAATTAAAAATGAAGTTTTAAATCAATCT
AAAGTATATATGAGTAAACTTGGTCTGACAGTTACCAATGCTTAATCAGTGAGGCACCTATCTCAGCGAT
CTGTCTATTTCGTTCATCCATAGTTGCCTGACTCCCCGTCGTGTAGATAACTACGATACGGGAGGGCTTA
CCATCTGGCCCCAGTGCTGCAATGATACCGCGAGACCCACGCTCACCGGCTCCAGATTTATCAGCAATAA
ACCAGCCAGCCGGAAGGGCCGAGCGCAGAAGTGGTCCTGCAACTTTATCCGCCTCCATCCAGTCTATTAA
TTGTTGCCGGGAAGCTAGAGTAAGTAGTTCGCCAGTTAATAGTTTGCGCAACGTTGTTGCCATTGCTACA
GGCATCGTGGTGTCACGCTCGTCGTTTGGTATGGCTTCATTCAGCTCCGGTTCCCAACGATCAAGGCGAG
TTACATGATCCCCCATGTTGTGCAAAAAAGCGGTTAGCTCCTTCGGTCCTCCGATCGTTGTCAGAAGTAA
GTTGGCCGCAGTGTTATCACTCATGGTTATGGCAGCACTGCATAATTCTCTTACTGTCATGCCATCCGTA
AGATGCTTTTCTGTGACTGGTGAGTACTCAACCAAGTCATTCTGAGAATAGTGTATGCGGCGACCGAGTT
GCTCTTGCCCGGCGTCAATACGGGATAATACCGCGCCACATAGCAGAACTTTAAAAGTGCTCATCATTGG
AAAACGTTCTTCGGGGCGAAAACTCTCAAGGATCTTACCGCTGTTGAGATCCAGTTCGATGTAACCCACT
CGTGCACCCAACTGATCTTCAGCATCTTTTACTTTCACCAGCGTTTCTGGGTGAGCAAAAACAGGAAGGC
AAAATGCCGCAAAAAAGGGAATAAGGGCGACACGGAAATGTTGAATACTCATACTCTTCCTTTTTCAATA
TTATTGAAGCATTTATCAGGGTTATTGTCTCATGAGCGGATACATATTTGAATGTATTTAGAAAAATAAA
CAAATAGGGGTTCCGCGCACATTTCCCCGAAAAGTGCCACCTAAATTGTAAGCGTTAATATTTTGTTAAA
ATTCGCGTTAAATTTTTGTTAAATCAGCTCATTTTTTAACCAATAGGCCGAAATCGGCAAAATCCCTTAT
AAATCAAAAGAATAGACCGAGATAGGGT
[37 nt withheld, positions 5979-6015]
AAAGAACGTGGACTCCAACGTCAAAGG
[49 nt withheld, positions 6043-6091]
T
[91 nt withheld, positions 6093-6183]
G
[124 nt withheld, positions 6185-6308]
CCCATTCGCCATTCAGGCTGCGCAACTGTTGGGAAGGGCGATCGGTGCGGGCCTCTTCGCTATTACGCCA
G
Features (pLannotate 1.2.2; 22 found; start..end, strand, type, name):
    191..439     +  enhancer       CMV enhancer (fragment): human cytomegalovirus immediate early enhancer
    441..718     +  promoter       chicken β-actin promoter: No description available
    719..854     +  intron         hybrid intron (fragment): hybrid between chicken β-actin (CBA) and minute virus of mice (MMV) introns (Gray et al., 2011)
    943..1073    +  intron         chimeric intron (fragment): chimera between introns from chicken β-actin and rabbit β-globin
   1071..1136    +  CDS            HBB (fragment): HBB_LEPEU - Experimental evidence at protein level: Swiss-Prot protein existence level 1. Involved in oxygen transport from the lung to the various peripheral tissues. From Lepus europaeus (European hare).
   1135..1168    -  protein_bind   lox2272: Cre-mediated recombination occurs in the 8-bp core sequence (GGATACTT). lox2272 sites are compatible with each other, but incompatible with loxP or loxN sites (Lee and Saito, 1988). Cre recombinase
   1231..1264    -  protein_bind   loxP: Cre-mediated recombination occurs in the 8-bp core sequence (GCATACAT). Cre recombinase
   1275..2627    -  CDS            GCaMP6f: improved fluorescent protein-based calcium sensor (Chen et al., 2013)
   2644..2677    +  protein_bind   lox2272: Cre-mediated recombination occurs in the 8-bp core sequence (GGATACTT). lox2272 sites are compatible with each other, but incompatible with loxP or loxN sites (Lee and Saito, 1988). Cre recombinase
   2748..2781    +  protein_bind   loxP: Cre-mediated recombination occurs in the 8-bp core sequence (GCATACAT). Cre recombinase
   2799..2823    +  misc_feature   MCS (fragment): pBluescript multiple cloning site
   2823..3411    +  misc_feature   WPRE: woodchuck hepatitis virus posttranscriptional regulatory element
   3454..3575    -  polyA_signal   SV40 poly(A) signal: SV40 polyadenylation signal
   3598..3666    -  CDS            large T antigen (fragment): large T antigen from SV40 (simian virus 40)
   3737..3870    +  repeat_region  AAV2 ITR: inverted terminal repeat of adeno-associated virus serotype 2 inverted
   3864..3920    -  CDS            lacI (fragment): lac repressor; lacI; The lac repressor binds to the lac operator to inhibit transcription in E. coli. This inhibition can be relieved by adding lactose or isopropyl-β-D-thiogalactopyranoside (IPTG).
   4103..4691    -  rep_origin     ori: high-copy-number ColE1/pMB1/pBR322/pUC origin of replication
   4862..5722    -  CDS            AmpR: β-lactamase; bla; confers resistance to ampicillin, carbenicillin, and related antibiotics
   5723..5827    -  promoter       AmpR promoter: bla
   5880..6308    -  rep_origin     f1 ori (sequence partly withheld): f1 bacteriophage origin of replication; arrow indicates direction of (+) strand synthesis
   6313..3       -  CDS            lacZα (fragment) (across the origin): LacZα fragment of β-galactosidase; lacZ fragment
   6377..130     -  repeat_region  AAV2 ITR (fragment) (across the origin): inverted terminal repeat of adeno-associated virus serotype 2 inverted
