>Addgene plasmid #100835 | pAAV.CAG.Flex.GCaMP6f.WPRE.SV40 Sequencing Result | analyzer sequence | sequence record 198191
GCCCCGGCTCTGACTGACCGCGTTACTCCCACAGGTGAGCGGGCGGGACGGCCCTTCTCCTCCGGGCTGT
AATTAGCGCTTGGTTTAATGACGGCTTGTTTCTTTTCTGTGGCTGCGTGAAAGCCTTGAGGGGCTCCGGG
AGGGCCCTTTGTGCGGGGGGAGCGGCTCGGGGCTGTCCGCGGGGGGACGGCTGCCTTCGGGGGGGACGGG
GCAGGGCGGGGTTCGGCTTCTGGCGTGTGACCGGCGGCTCTAGAGCCTCTGCTAACCATGTTCATGCCTT
CTTCTTTTTCCTACAGCTCCTGGGCAACGTGCTGGTTATTGTGCTGTCTCATCATTTTGGCAAAGAATTG
GATCCCCATAACTTCGTATAAAGTATCCTATACGAAGTTATATCAAAATAGGAAGACCAATGCTTCACCA
TCGACCCGAATTGCCAAGCATCACCATCGACCCATAACTTCGTATAATGTATGCTATACGAAGTTATACT
AGAGCTTTCACTTCGCTGTCATCATTTGTACAAACTCTTCGTAGTTTACCTGACCATCCCCATCGATGTC
TGCTTCCCTGATCATTTCATCAACCTCTTCATCTGTTAACTTCTCTCCAAGGTTTGTCATCACGTGGCGA
AGCTCTGCTGCACTGATGTAGCCATTGCCATCCTTATCAAACACACCGAACGCTTCTCTAATTTCTTCTT
CCGTGTCCCTGTATTTCATTTTTCTTGCCATCATTGTCAGGAACTCAGGGAAGTCGATTGTGCCGTCACC
GTCGGCATCTACTTCATTGATCATGTCCTGCAGCTCTGCTTCTGTGGGGTTCTGCCCCAGAGACCGCATC
ACCGTCCCCAGCTCCTTGGTTGTTATTGTCCCATCCCCGTCCTTGTCAAATAGGGAGAATTCCTCTTTAA
ATTCTGCGATCTGCTCTTCAGTCAGTTGGTCCGGCAGGTTGTACTCCAGCTTGTGCCCCAGGATGTTGCC
GTCCTCCTTGAAGTCGATGCCCTTCAGCTCGATGCGGTTCACCAGGGTGTCGCCCTCGAACTTCACCTCG
GCGCGGGTCTTGTAGTTGCCGTCGTCCTTGAAGAAGATGGTGCGCTCCTGGATGTAGCCTTCGGGCATGG
CGGACTTGAAGAAGTCGTGCTGCTTCATGTGGTCGGGGTAGCGGCTGAAGCACTGCACGCCGTAGGTCAG
GGTGGTCACGAGGGTGGGCCAGGGCACGGGCAGCTTGCCGGTGGTGCAGATGAACTTCAGGGTCAGCTTG
CCGTAGGTGGCATCGCCCTCACCCTCGCCGGACACGCTGAACTTGTGGCCGTTTACGTCGCCGTCCAGCT
CGACCAGGATGGGCACCACCCCGGTGAACAGCTCCTCGCCCTTGCTCACCATGCTCCCTCCGGTACCGCC
CTTGTACAGCTCGTCCATGCCGAGAGTGATCCCGGCGGCGGTCACGAACTCCAGCAGGACCATGTGATCG
CGCTTCTCGTTGGGGTCTTTCGAAAGTTTGGACTGCACGCTCAGGTAGTGGTTGTCGGGCAGCAGCACGG
GGCCGTCGCCGATGGGGGTGTTCTGCTGGTAGTGGTAGGCGAGCTGCACGCCGCCGTCCTCGATGTTGTG
GCGGATCTTGAAGTTCGCCTTGATGCCGTTCTTCTGCTTGTCGGCCTTGATATAGACGTTCTCGAGTGAG
CTCAGCCGACCTATAGCTCTGACTGCGTGACCTGTCTTATTCCACTTACGACGTGATGAGTCGACCATGG
TGGCGAGATCCTTATCGTCATCGTCGTACAGATCCCGACCCATTTGCTGTCCACCAGTCATGCTAGCCAT
ACCATGATGATGATGATGATGAGAACCCATGGTGGCGGATCCTAGTATAACTTCGTATAGGATACTTTAT
ACGAAGTTATCATTGGGATTCTTCCTATTTTGATCCAAGCATCACCATCGACCCTCTAGTCCAGATCTCA
CCATCGACCCATAACTTCGTATAGCATACATTATACGAAGTTATGTCCCTCGAAGAGGTTCGAATTCGAT
ATCAAGCTTATCGATAATCAACCTCTGGATTACAAAATTTGTGAAAGATTGACTGGTATTCTTAACTATG
TTGCTCCTTTTACGCTATGTGGATACGCTGCTTTAATGCCTTTGTATCATGCTATTGCTTCCCGTATGGC
TTTCATTTTCTCCTCCTTGTATAAATCCTGGTTGCTGTCTCTTTATGAGGAGTTGTGGCCCGTTGTCAGG
CAACGTGGCGTGGTGTGCACTGTGTTTGCTGACGCAACCCCCACTGGTTGGGGCATTGCCACCACCTGTC
AGCTCCTTTCCGGGACTTTCGCTTTCCCCCTCCCTATTGCCACGGCGGAACTCATCGCCGCCTGCCTTGC
CCGCTGCTGGACAGGGGCTCGGCTGTTGGGCACTGACAATTCCGTGGTGTTGTCGGGGAAATCATCGTCC
TTTCCTTGGCTGCTCGCCTGTGTTGCCACCTGGATTCTGCGCGGGACGTCCTTCTGCTACGTCCCTTCGG
CCCTCAATCCAGCGGACCTTCCTTCCCGCGGCCTGCTGCCGGCTCTGCGGCCTCTTCCGCGTCTTCGCCT
TCGCCCTCAGACGAGTCGGATCTCCCTTTGGGCCGCCTCCCCGCATCGATACCGTCGACCCGGGCGGCCG
CTTCGAGCAGACATGATAAGATACATTGATGAGTTTGGACAAACCACAACTAGAATGCAGTGAAAAAAAT
GCTTTATTTGTGAAATTTGTGATGCTATTGCTTTATTTGTAACCATTATAAGCTGCAATAAACAAGTTAA
CAACAACAATTGCATTCATTTTATGTTTCAGGTTCAGGGGGAGATGTGGGAGGTTTTTTAAAGCAAGTAA
AACCTCTACAAATGTGGTAAAATCGATAAGGATCTTCCTAGAGCATGGCTACGTAGATAAGTAGCATGGC
GGGTTAATCATTAACTACAAGGAACCCCTAGTGATGGAGTTGGCCACTCCCTCTCTGCGCGCTCGCTCGC
TCACTGAGGCCGGGCGACCAAAGGTCGCCCGACGCCCGGGCTTTGCCCGGGCGGCCTCAGTGAGCGAGCG
AGCGCGCAGCTGCATTAATGAATCGGCCAACGCGCGGGGAGAGGCGGTTTGCGTATTGGGCGCTCTTCCG
CTTCCTCGCTCACTGACTCGCTGCGCTCGGTCGTTCGGCTGCGGCGAGCGGTATCAGCTCACTCAAAGGC
GGTAATACGGTTATCCACAGAATCAGGGGATAACGCAGGAAAGAACATGTGAGCAAAAGGCCAGCAAAAG
GCCAGGAACCGTAAAAAGGCCGCGTTGCTGGCGTTTTTCCATAGGCTCCGCCCCCCTGACGAGCATCACA
AAAATCGACGCTCAAGTCAGAGGTGGCGAAACCCGACAGGACTATAAAGATACCAGGCGTTTCCCCCTGG
AAGCTCCCTCGTGCGCTCTCCTGTTCCGACCCTGCCGCTTACCGGATACCTGTCCGCCTTTCTCCCTTCG
GGAAGCGTGGCGCTTTCTCATAGCTCACGCTGTAGGTATCTCAGTTCGGTGTAGGTCGTTCGCTCCAAGC
TGGGCTGTGTGCACGAACCCCCCGTTCAGCCCGACCGCTGCGCCTTATCCGGTAACTATCGTCTTGAGTC
CAACCCGGTAAGACACGACTTATCGCCACTGGCAGCAGCCACTGGTAACAGGATTAGCAGAGCGAGGTAT
GTAGGCGGTGCTACAGAGTTCTTGAAGTGGTGGCCTAACTACGGCTACACTAGAAGAACAGTATTTGGTA
TCTGCGCTCTGCTGAAGCCAGTTACCTTCGGAAAAAGAGTTGGTAGCTCTTGATCCGGCAAACAAACCAC
CGCTGGTAGCGGTGGTTTTTTTGTTTGCAAGCAGCAGATTACGCGCAGAAAAAAAGGATCTCAAGAAGAT
CCTTTGATCTTTTCTACGGGGTCTGACGCTCAGTGGAACGAAAACTCACGTTAAGGGATTTTGGTCATGA
GATTATCAAAAAGGATCTTCACCTAGATCCTTTTAAATTAAAAATGAAGTTTTAAATCAATCTAAAGTAT
ATATGAGTAAACTTGGTCTGACAGTTACCAATGCTTAATCAGTGAGGCACCTATCTCAGCGATCTGTCTA
TTTCGTTCATCCATAGTTGCCTGACTCCCCGTCGTGTAGATAACTACGATACGGGAGGGCTTACCATCTG
GCCCCAGTGCTGCAATGATACCGCGAGACCCACGCTCACCGGCTCCAGATTTATCAGCAATAAACCAGCC
AGCCGGAAGGGCCGAGCGCAGAAGTGGTCCTGCAACTTTATCCGCCTCCATCCAGTCTATTAATTGTTGC
CGGGAAGCTAGAGTAAGTAGTTCGCCAGTTAATAGTTTGCGCAACGTTGTTGCCATTGCTACAGGCATCG
TGGTGTCACGCTCGTCGTTTGGTATGGCTTCATTCAGCTCCGGTTCCCAACGATCAAGGCGAGTTACATG
ATCCCCCATGTTGTGCAAAAAAGCGGTTAGCTCCTTCGGTCCTCCGATCGTTGTCAGAAGTAAGTTGGCC
GCAGTGTTATCACTCATGGTTATGGCAGCACTGCATAATTCTCTTACTGTCATGCCATCCGTAAGATGCT
TTTCTGTGACTGGTGAGTACTCAACCAAGTCATTCTGAGAATAGTGTATGCGGCGACCGAGTTGCTCTTG
CCCGGCGTCAATACGGGATAATACCGCGCCACATAGCAGAACTTTAAAAGTGCTCATCATTGGAAAACGT
TCTTCGGGGCGAAAACTCTCAAGGATCTTACCGCTGTTGAGATCCAGTTCGATGTAACCCACTCGTGCAC
CCAACTGATCTTCAGCATCTTTTACTTTCACCAGCGTTTCTGGGTGAGCAAAAACAGGAAGGCAAAATGC
CGCAAAAAAGGGAATAAGGGCGACACGGAAATGTTGAATACTCATACTCTTCCTTTTTCAATATTATTGA
AGCATTTATCAGGGTTATTGTCTCATGAGCGGATACATATTTGAATGTATTTAGAAAAATAAACAAATAG
GGGTTCCGCGCACATTTCCCCGAAAAGTGCCACCTAAATTGTAAGCGTTAATATTTTGTTAAAATTCGCG
TTAAATTTTTGTTAAATCAGCTCATTTTTTAACCAATAGGCCGAAATCGGCAAAATCCCTTATAAATCAA
AAGAATAGACCGAGATAGGGT
[37 nt withheld, positions 5202-5238]
AAAGAACGTGGACTCCAACGTCAAAGG
[49 nt withheld, positions 5266-5314]
T
[91 nt withheld, positions 5316-5406]
G
[124 nt withheld, positions 5408-5531]
CCCATTCGCCATTCAGGCTGCGCAACTGTTGGGAAGGGCGATCGGTGCGGGCCTCTTCGCTATTACGCCA
GCTGCGCGCTCGCTCGCTCACTGAGGCCGCCCGGGCAAAGCCCGGGCGTCGGGCGACCTTTGGTCGCCCG
GCCTCAGTGAGCGAGCGAGCGCGCAGAGAGGGAGTGGCCAACTCCATCACTAGGGGTTCCTTGTAGTTAA
TGATTAACCCGCCATGCTACTTATCTACGTAGCCATGCTCTAGGAAGAGTACCATTGACGTCAATAATGA
CGTATGTTCCCATAGTAACGCCAATAGGGACTTTCCATTGACGTCAATGGGTGGAGTATTTACGGTAAAC
TGCCCACTTGGCAGTACATCAAGTGTATCATATGCCAAGTACGCCCCCTATTGACGTCAATGACGGTAAA
TGGCCCGCCTGGCATTATGCCCAGTACATGACCTTATGGGACTTTCCTACTTGGCAGTACATCTACGTAT
TAGTCATCGCTATTACCATGGTCGAGGTGAGCCCCACGTTCTGCTTCACTCTCCCCATCTCCCCCCCCTC
CCCACCCCCAATTTTGTATTTATTTATTTTTTAATTATTTTGTGCAGCGATGGGGGCGGGGGG
Features (pLannotate 1.2.2; 22 found; start..end, strand, type, name):
      1..172     +  intron         chimeric intron (fragment): chimera between introns from chicken β-actin and rabbit β-globin
    166..296     +  intron         chimeric intron (fragment): chimera between introns from chicken β-actin and rabbit β-globin
    294..359     +  CDS            HBB (fragment): HBB_LEPEU - Experimental evidence at protein level: Swiss-Prot protein existence level 1. Involved in oxygen transport from the lung to the various peripheral tissues. From Lepus europaeus (European hare).
    358..391     -  protein_bind   lox2272: Cre-mediated recombination occurs in the 8-bp core sequence (GGATACTT). lox2272 sites are compatible with each other, but incompatible with loxP or loxN sites (Lee and Saito, 1988). Cre recombinase
    454..487     -  protein_bind   loxP: Cre-mediated recombination occurs in the 8-bp core sequence (GCATACAT). Cre recombinase
    498..1850    -  CDS            GCaMP6f: improved fluorescent protein-based calcium sensor (Chen et al., 2013)
   1867..1900    +  protein_bind   lox2272: Cre-mediated recombination occurs in the 8-bp core sequence (GGATACTT). lox2272 sites are compatible with each other, but incompatible with loxP or loxN sites (Lee and Saito, 1988). Cre recombinase
   1971..2004    +  protein_bind   loxP: Cre-mediated recombination occurs in the 8-bp core sequence (GCATACAT). Cre recombinase
   2022..2046    +  misc_feature   MCS (fragment): pBluescript multiple cloning site
   2046..2634    +  misc_feature   WPRE: woodchuck hepatitis virus posttranscriptional regulatory element
   2677..2798    -  polyA_signal   SV40 poly(A) signal: SV40 polyadenylation signal
   2821..2889    -  CDS            large T antigen (fragment): large T antigen from SV40 (simian virus 40)
   2960..3093    +  repeat_region  AAV2 ITR: inverted terminal repeat of adeno-associated virus serotype 2 inverted
   3087..3143    -  CDS            lacI (fragment): lac repressor; lacI; The lac repressor binds to the lac operator to inhibit transcription in E. coli. This inhibition can be relieved by adding lactose or isopropyl-β-D-thiogalactopyranoside (IPTG).
   3326..3914    -  rep_origin     ori: high-copy-number ColE1/pMB1/pBR322/pUC origin of replication
   4085..4945    -  CDS            AmpR: β-lactamase; bla; confers resistance to ampicillin, carbenicillin, and related antibiotics
   4946..5050    -  promoter       AmpR promoter: bla
   5103..5531    -  rep_origin     f1 ori (sequence partly withheld): f1 bacteriophage origin of replication; arrow indicates direction of (+) strand synthesis
   5536..5605    -  CDS            lacZα (fragment): LacZα fragment of β-galactosidase; lacZ fragment
   5600..5732    -  repeat_region  AAV2 ITR (fragment): inverted terminal repeat of adeno-associated virus serotype 2 inverted
   5793..6041    +  enhancer       CMV enhancer (fragment): human cytomegalovirus immediate early enhancer
   6043..1       +  promoter       chicken β-actin promoter (fragment) (across the origin): contains a 21-bp deletion relative to the standard chicken β-actin promoter
