[The description below was written by a language model from this plasmid's Addgene catalogue record and pLannotate feature annotations shown in this document.]
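Description:
pAAV.CAG.Flex.GCaMP6f.WPRE.SV40 is an AAV transfer plasmid for Cre-dependent mammalian expression of the genetically encoded calcium indicator GCaMP6f. It is built on a pAAV backbone in which the expression cassette lies between two AAV2 inverted terminal repeats, the cis elements needed for replication and packaging of the cassette into recombinant AAV particles. The bacterial portion carries a high-copy ColE1/pUC-type origin, an ampicillin resistance gene with its own promoter, and an f1 phage origin. Short lacZα and lacI fragments are backbone remnants.

Transcription is driven by the CAG promoter, annotated here as a CMV enhancer fragment, the chicken β-actin promoter and chimeric β-actin/β-globin intron sequence. Downstream, the 1353 bp synthetic GCaMP6f coding sequence (a GCaMP3 derivative carrying T302L, R303P, A317E, D380Y, T381R, S383T and R392G) sits in the antisense orientation relative to the promoter. It is flanked by a lox2272/loxP pair on each side, with the two pairs in opposing orientation. In this FLEX arrangement no sensor is made without Cre. Cre first inverts the cassette through one pair of compatible sites and then excises one site of the other pair, which locks the coding sequence in the sense orientation. A WPRE follows to enhance transcript stability and expression, and an SV40 polyadenylation signal terminates the message.

The depositor's 6,379 nt sequence and a 6,154 nt sequencing result show the same features in the same order. They differ mainly in the promoter and intron region, where the latter is shorter and the β-actin promoter is flagged as carrying a 21 bp deletion. The construct is used to produce AAV for calcium imaging of neuronal activity in Cre-defined cell populations.
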