Addgene plasmid #100835: pAAV.CAG.Flex.GCaMP6f.WPRE.SV40
Purpose: AAV expression of Cre recombinase-activated ultrasensitive protein calcium sensor from CAG promoter
Depositing lab: Douglas Kim & GENIE Project. Publication: Ultrasensitive fluorescent proteins for imaging neuronal activity. Chen TW, Wardill TJ, Sun Y, Pulver SR, Renninger SL, Baohan A, Schreiter ER, Kerr RA, Orger MB, Jayaraman V, Looger LL, Svoboda K, Kim DS. Nature. 2013 Jul 18;499(7458):295-300. doi: 10.1038/nature12354. PubMed 23868258.
Backbone
  Vector backbone: pAAV
  Vector type: Mammalian Expression, AAV
Growth in bacteria
  Bacterial resistance: Ampicillin, 100 μg/mL
  Growth temperature: 37°C
  Growth strain: NEB Stable
  Copy number: Unknown
Gene/Insert
  Gene/Insert name: GCaMP6f (alt name: GCaMP3 variant 693)
  Species: Synthetic
  Insert size (bp): 1353
  Mutation: GCaMP3-T302L R303P A317E D380Y T381R S383T R392G
  Promoter: CAG
  Cloning method: Unknown
  Sequencing primers: 5′ unknown
Terms and licenses: Academic/Nonprofit Terms; Industry Terms: Not Available to Industry
Depositor comments: This plasmid was previously available as pAAV.CAG.Flex.GCaMP6f.WPRE.SV40 (p2816) from the Penn Vector Core. This plasmid was created as part of the GENIE project at Janelia Research Campus.
How to cite: pAAV.CAG.Flex.GCaMP6f.WPRE.SV40 was a gift from Douglas Kim & GENIE Project (Addgene plasmid # 100835 ; http://n2t.net/addgene:100835 ; RRID:Addgene_100835) For viral preps, please replace (Addgene plasmid # 100835) in the above sentence with: (Addgene viral prep # 100835-AAV1), (Addgene viral prep # 100835-AAV5), or (Addgene viral prep # 100835-AAV9)
